Addgene plasmid #144865: TFORF3389
Purpose: Lentiviral vector for overexpressing transcription factor ORFs with unique 24-bp barcodes. Barcodes facilitate identification of transcription factors in pooled screens.
Depositing lab: Feng Zhang. Depositing organization: Broad Institute. Publication: A transcription factor atlas of directed differentiation. Joung J, Ma S, Tay T, Geiger-Schuller KR, Kirchgatterer PC, Verdine VK, Guo B, Arias-Garcia MA, Allen WE, Singh A, Kuksenko O, Abudayyeh OO, Gootenberg JS, Fu Z, Macrae RK, Buenrostro JD, Regev A, Zhang F. Cell. 2023 Jan 5;186(1):209-229.e26. doi: 10.1016/j.cell.2022.11.026. PubMed 36608654.
Backbone
  Vector backbone: pLX_TRC317
  Backbone manufacturer: Broad Institute Genetic Perturbation Platform
  Backbone size w/o insert (bp): 8264
  Vector type: Mammalian Expression, Lentiviral
  Selectable markers: Puromycin
Growth in bacteria
  Bacterial resistance: Ampicillin, 100 μg/mL
  Growth temperature: 37°C
  Growth strain: NEB Stable
  Copy number: High Copy
Gene/Insert
  Gene/Insert name: ZNF580
  Species: H. sapiens (human)
  Insert size (bp): 722
  Entrez Gene: ZNF580
  Promoter: EF1a
  Tag / fusion protein: V5 (C terminal on insert)
  Cloning method: Gateway Cloning
  Sequencing primers: 5′ GGGTGGAGACTGAAGTTAGGCCAG; 3′ CACATAGCGTAAAAGGAGCAACATAG
Resource information
  A portion of this plasmid was derived from a plasmid made by: Broad Institute Genetic Perturbation Platform
Terms and licenses: Academic/Nonprofit Terms; Industry Terms: Not Available to Industry
Depositor comments: NM_207115.1 Please test multiple small colonies in case of plasmid recombination. To make this collection available in a timely manner, a portion of this collection was not fully sequenced by Addgene. If an Addgene verified full plasmid sequence is not available, please contact us prior to placing an order to request the full sequence.
How to cite: TFORF3389 was a gift from Feng Zhang (Addgene plasmid # 144865 ; http://n2t.net/addgene:144865 ; RRID:Addgene_144865)
