[The description below was written by a language model from this plasmid's Addgene catalogue record and pLannotate feature annotations shown in this document.]
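Description:
TFORF3389 is a lentiviral mammalian expression plasmid built on the pLX_TRC317 backbone and carrying the human transcription factor ZNF580 as a barcoded open reading frame. It belongs to a large collection of transcription factor ORF constructs in which each clone carries a unique 24-bp barcode, so that the factor delivered to a cell can be identified in pooled overexpression screens. In bacteria it is maintained through a high-copy ColE1/pUC-type origin with ampicillin resistance (AmpR), and an f1 origin is also present. The depositor notes that the plasmid can recombine during propagation, a common issue with LTR-containing vectors.

The viral portion has a third-generation layout. An RSV promoter drives a truncated HIV-1 5' LTR, followed by the Ψ packaging signal, a gag fragment, the RRE for Rev-dependent export and a cPPT/CTS, and it ends with a self-inactivating ΔU3 3' LTR and an SV40 poly(A) signal. Two expression units lie between the LTRs. An SV40 early promoter drives the puromycin N-acetyltransferase gene for selection of transduced cells. A full EF-1α promoter drives ZNF580, which was inserted by Gateway recombination and is flanked by attB1 and attB2 sites. The ORF reads through attB2 into a C-terminal V5 epitope tag, which allows detection of the protein. A WPRE downstream enhances transcript stability and expression.

The feature table does not annotate the barcode itself. By position it may lie in the region between the V5 tag and the WPRE, where only a short U6 promoter fragment is called. The annotated ZNF580 coding region is somewhat shorter than the catalogued insert size, which may also count flanking sequence.
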