Features (pLannotate 1.2.2; 34 found; start..end, strand, type, name):
      5..231     +  promoter       RSV promoter: Rous sarcoma virus enhancer/promoter
    232..412     +  LTR            5' LTR (truncated): truncated 5' long terminal repeat (LTR) from HIV-1
    459..584     +  misc_feature   HIV-1 Ψ: packaging signal of human immunodeficiency virus type 1
    568..931     +  CDS            HIV-1 gag (fragment): gag protein from human immunodeficiency virus 1; gag
   1077..1310    +  misc_feature   RRE: The Rev response element (RRE) of HIV-1 allows for Rev-dependent mRNA export from the nucleus to the cytoplasm.
   1687..1713    +  CDS            Rev (fragment): human immunodeficiency virus 1 (HIV-1) Rev protein; rev; enhances nuclear export of unspliced and incompletely spliced viral mRNAs
   1720..1743    +  promoter       SV40 promoter (fragment): SV40 early promoter
   1744..1815    +  promoter       SV40 promoter (fragment): SV40 enhancer and early promoter
   1839..1974    +  rep_origin     SV40 ori: SV40 origin of replication
   2020..2616    +  CDS            PuroR (fragment): puromycin N-acetyltransferase; pac from Streptomyces; confers resistance to puromycin
   2665..2782    +  misc_feature   cPPT/CTS: central polypurine tract and central termination sequence of HIV-1
   2847..2913    +  CDS            small t antigen (fragment): SV40 (simian virus 40) small t antigen
   2920..4098    +  promoter       EF-1α promoter: strong constitutive promoter for human elongation factor EF-1α
   4119..4136    +  protein_bind   attB1 (fragment): mutant version of attB; core recombination site for the Gateway® BP reaction BP Clonase™
   4142..4657    +  CDS            ZNF580: ZN580_HUMAN - Experimental evidence at protein level: Swiss-Prot protein existence level 1. Involved in the regulation of endothelial cell proliferation and migration. Mediates H(2)O(2)-induced leukocyte chemotaxis by elevating interleukin-8 production and may play a role in inflammation. May be involved in transcriptional regulation. From Homo sapiens (Human).
   4659..4683    -  protein_bind   attB2: mutant version of attB; recombination site for the Gateway® BP reaction BP Clonase™
   4691..4732    +  CDS            V5 tag: epitope tag from simian virus 5
   4748..4801    +  promoter       U6 promoter (fragment): RNA polymerase III promoter for human U6 snRNA
   4843..5431    +  misc_feature   WPRE: woodchuck hepatitis virus posttranscriptional regulatory element
   5482..5501    +  misc_feature   cPPT/CTS (fragment): central polypurine tract and central termination sequence of HIV-1
   5503..5736    +  LTR            3' LTR (ΔU3): self-inactivating 3' long terminal repeat (LTR) from HIV-1
   5814..5935    +  polyA_signal   SV40 poly(A) signal: SV40 polyadenylation signal
   5975..6110    +  rep_origin     SV40 ori: SV40 origin of replication
   6131..6149    -  promoter       T7 promoter: promoter for bacteriophage T7 RNA polymerase
   6157..6312    +  CDS            lacZα (fragment): LacZα fragment of β-galactosidase; lacZ fragment
   6317..6745    +  rep_origin     f1 ori (sequence partly withheld): f1 bacteriophage origin of replication; arrow indicates direction of (+) strand synthesis
   6798..6902    +  promoter       AmpR promoter: bla
   6903..7763    +  CDS            AmpR: β-lactamase; bla; confers resistance to ampicillin, carbenicillin, and related antibiotics
   7934..8522    +  rep_origin     ori: high-copy-number ColE1/pMB1/pBR322/pUC origin of replication
   8705..8797    +  CDS            lacI (fragment): lac repressor; lacI; The lac repressor binds to the lac operator to inhibit transcription in E. coli. This inhibition can be relieved by adding lactose or isopropyl-β-D-thiogalactopyranoside (IPTG).
   8810..8831    +  protein_bind   CAP binding site: CAP binding activates transcription in the presence of cAMP. E. coli catabolite activator protein
   8846..8876    +  promoter       lac promoter: promoter for the E. coli lac operon
   8884..8900    +  protein_bind   lac operator: The lac repressor binds to the lac operator to inhibit transcription in E. coli. This inhibition can be relieved by adding lactose or isopropyl-β-D-thiogalactopyranoside (IPTG). lac repressor encoded by lacI
   8945..8963    +  promoter       T3 promoter: promoter for bacteriophage T3 RNA polymerase
>Addgene plasmid #144865 | TFORF3389 | addgene full sequence | sequence record 404440 | Addgene NGS Result
TTAATGTAGTCTTATGCAATACTCTTGTAGTCTTGCAACATGGTAACGATGAGTTAGCAACATGCCTTAC
AAGGAGAGAAAAAGCACCGTGCATGCCGATTGGTGGAAGTAAGGTGGTACGATCGTGCCTTATTAGGAAG
GCAACAGACGGGTCTGACATGGATTGGACGAACCACTGAATTGCCGCATTGCAGAGATATTGTATTTAAG
TGCCTAGCTCGATACATAAACGGGTCTCTCTGGTTAGACCAGATCTGAGCCTGGGAGCTCTCTGGCTAAC
TAGGGAACCCACTGCTTAAGCCTCAATAAAGCTTGCCTTGAGTGCTTCAAGTAGTGTGTGCCCGTCTGTT
GTGTGACTCTGGTAACTAGAGATCCCTCAGACCCTTTTAGTCAGTGTGGAAAATCTCTAGCAGTGGCGCC
CGAACAGGGACTTGAAAGCGAAAGGGAAACCAGAGGAGCTCTCTCGACGCAGGACTCGGCTTGCTGAAGC
GCGCACGGCAAGAGGCGAGGGGCGGCGACTGGTGAGTACGCCAAAAATTTTGACTAGCGGAGGCTAGAAG
GAGAGAGATGGGTGCGAGAGCGTCAGTATTAAGCGGGGGAGAATTAGATCGCGATGGGAAAAAATTCGGT
TAAGGCCAGGGGGAAAGAAAAAATATAAATTAAAACATATAGTATGGGCAAGCAGGGAGCTAGAACGATT
CGCAGTTAATCCTGGCCTGTTAGAAACATCAGAAGGCTGTAGACAAATACTGGGACAGCTACAACCATCC
CTTCAGACAGGATCAGAAGAACTTAGATCATTATATAATACAGTAGCAACCCTCTATTGTGTGCATCAAA
GGATAGAGATAAAAGACACCAAGGAAGCTTTAGACAAGATAGAGGAAGAGCAAAACAAAAGTAAGACCAC
CGCACAGCAAGCGGCCGCTGATCTTCAGACCTGGAGGAGGAGATATGAGGGACAATTGGAGAAGTGAATT
ATATAAATATAAAGTAGTAAAAATTGAACCATTAGGAGTAGCACCCACCAAGGCAAAGAGAAGAGTGGTG
CAGAGAGAAAAAAGAGCAGTGGGAATAGGAGCTTTGTTCCTTGGGTTCTTGGGAGCAGCAGGAAGCACTA
TGGGCGCAGCGTCAATGACGCTGACGGTACAGGCCAGACAATTATTGTCTGGTATAGTGCAGCAGCAGAA
CAATTTGCTGAGGGCTATTGAGGCGCAACAGCATCTGTTGCAACTCACAGTCTGGGGCATCAAGCAGCTC
CAGGCAAGAATCCTGGCTGTGGAAAGATACCTAAAGGATCAACAGCTCCTGGGGATTTGGGGTTGCTCTG
GAAAACTCATTTGCACCACTGCTGTGCCTTGGAATGCTAGTTGGAGTAATAAATCTCTGGAACAGATTTG
GAATCACACGACCTGGATGGAGTGGGACAGAGAAATTAACAATTACACAAGCTTAATACACTCCTTAATT
GAAGAATCGCAAAACCAGCAAGAAAAGAATGAACAAGAATTATTGGAATTAGATAAATGGGCAAGTTTGT
GGAATTGGTTTAACATAACAAATTGGCTGTGGTATATAAAATTATTCATAATGATAGTAGGAGGCTTGGT
AGGTTTAAGAATAGTTTTTGCTGTACTTTCTATAGTGAATAGAGTTAGGCAGGGATATTCACCATTATCG
TTTCAGACCCACCTCCCAACCCCGAGGGGACCCATGCATTGCATCTCAATTAGTCAGCAACCAGGTGTGG
AAAGTCCCCAGGCTCCCCAGCAGGCAGAAGTATGCAAAGCATGCGTCTCAATTAGTCAGCAACCATAGTC
CCGCCCCTAACTCCGCCCATCCCGCCCCTAACTCCGCCCAGTTCCGCCCATTCTCCGCCCCATGGCTGAC
TAATTTTTTTTATTTATGCAGAGGCCGAGGCCGCCTCGGCCTCTGAGCTATTCCAGAAGTAGTGAGGAGG
CTTTTTTGGAGGCCTAGGCTTTTGCAAAAAGCTTTCTAGAGGTACCACCGGAGCTTACCATGACCGAGTA
CAAGCCCACGGTGCGCCTCGCCACCCGCGACGACGTCCCCAGGGCCGTACGCACCCTCGCCGCCGCGTTC
GCCGACTACCCCGCCACGCGCCACACCGTCGATCCGGACCGCCACATCGAGCGGGTCACCGAGCTGCAAG
AACTCTTCCTCACGCGCGTCGGGCTCGACATCGGCAAGGTGTGGGTCGCGGACGACGGCGCCGCCGTGGC
GGTCTGGACCACGCCGGAGAGCGTCGAAGCGGGGGCGGTGTTCGCCGAGATCGGCCCGCGCATGGCCGAG
TTGAGCGGTTCCCGGCTGGCCGCGCAGCAACAGATGGAAGGCCTCCTGGCGCCGCACCGGCCCAAGGAGC
CCGCGTGGTTCCTGGCCACCGTCGGCGTCTCGCCCGACCACCAGGGCAAGGGTCTGGGCAGCGCCGTCGT
GCTCCCCGGAGTGGAGGCGGCCGAGCGCGCCGGGGTGCCCGCCTTCCTGGAGACCTCCGCGCCCCGCAAC
CTCCCCTTCTACGAGCGGCTCGGCTTCACCGTCACCGCCGACGTCGAGGTGCCCGAAGGACCGCGCACCT
GGTGCATGACCCGCAAGCCCGGTGCCAGTTAACGAATTCTAGATCTTGAGACAAATGGCAGTATTCATCC
ACAATTTTAAAAGAAAAGGGGGGATTGGGGGGTACAGTGCAGGGGAAAGAATAGTAGACATAATAGCAAC
AGACATACAAACTAAAGAATTACAAAAACAAATTACAAAAATTCAAAATTTTCGGGTTTATTACAGGGAC
AGCAGAGATCCACTTTGGCGCCGGCTCGAGGCCTGCAGGTGCAAAGATGGATAAAGTTTTAAACAGAGAG
GAATCTTTGCAGCTAATGGACCTTCTAGGTCTTGAAAGGAGTGGGAATTGGCTCCGGTGCCCGTCAGTGG
GCAGAGCGCACATCGCCCACAGTCCCCGAGAAGTTGGGGGGAGGGGTCGGCAATTGAACCGGTGCCTAGA
GAAGGTGGCGCGGGGTAAACTGGGAAAGTGATGTCGTGTACTGGCTCCGCCTTTTTCCCGAGGGTGGGGG
AGAACCGTATATAAGTGCAGTAGTCGCCGTGAACGTTCTTTTTCGCAACGGGTTTGCCGCCAGAACACAG
GTAAGTGCCGTGTGTGGTTCCCGCGGGCCTGGCCTCTTTACGGGTTATGGCCCTTGCGTGCCTTGAATTA
CTTCCACCTGGCTGCAGTACGTGATTCTTGATCCCGAGCTTCGGGTTGGAAGTGGGTGGGAGAGTTCGAG
GCCTTGCGCTTAAGGAGCCCCTTCGCCTCGTGCTTGAGTTGAGGCCTGGCCTGGGCGCTGGGGCCGCCGC
GTGCGAATCTGGTGGCACCTTCGCGCCTGTCTCGCTGCTTTCGATAAGTCTCTAGCCATTTAAAATTTTT
GATGACCTGCTGCGACGCTTTTTTTCTGGCAAGATAGTCTTGTAAATGCGGGCCAAGATCTGCACACTGG
TATTTCGGTTTTTGGGGCCGCGGGCGGCGACGGGGCCCGTGCGTCCCAGCGCACATGTTCGGCGAGGCGG
GGCCTGCGAGCGCGGCCACCGAGAATCGGACGGGGGTAGTCTCAAGCTGGCCGGCCTGCTCTGGTGCCTG
GCCTCGCGCCGCCGTGTATCGCCCCGCCCTGGGCGGCAAGGCTGGCCCGGTCGGCACCAGTTGCGTGAGC
GGAAAGATGGCCGCTTCCCGGCCCTGCTGCAGGGAGCTCAAAATGGAGGACGCGGCGCTCGGGAGAGCGG
GCGGGTGAGTCACCCACACAAAGGAAAAGGGCCTTTCCGTCCTCAGCCGTCGCTTCATGTGACTCCACGG
AGTACCGGGCGCCGTCCAGGCACCTCGATTAGTTCTCGAGCTTTTGGAGTACGTCGTCTTTAGGTTGGGG
GGAGGGGTTTTATGCGATGGAGTTTCCCCACACTGAGTGGGTGGAGACTGAAGTTAGGCCAGCTTGGCAC
TTGATGTAATTCTCCTTGGAATTTGCCCTTTTTGAGTTTGGATCTTGGTTCATTCTCAAGCCTCAGACAG
TGGTTCAAAGTTTTTTTCTTCCATTTCAGGTGTCGTGAGGCTAGCATCGATTGATCAACAAGTTTGTACA
AAAAAGTTGGCATGCTGCTGCTGCCGCCGCGGCCACCCCACCCTCGGTCCTCCTCTCCGGAGGCCATGGA
CCCACCGCCCCCCAAGGCTCCCCCTTTCCCCAAGGCGGAAGGCCCCTCCTCCACTCCTTCCTCGGCGGCG
GGGCCCCGACCCCCGCGGCTGGGCCGCCACCTCCTCATCGACGCCAATGGGGTCCCCTACACATACACGG
TGCAGCTGGAGGAGGAGCCCCGGGGCCCGCCCCAGCGCGAGGCGCCCCCAGGAGAGCCCGGCCCTCGCAA
GGGCTACAGCTGCCCGGAGTGCGCCCGTGTCTTTGCCAGCCCTCTGCGGCTGCAGAGCCACCGCGTGTCG
CACTCGGACCTCAAGCCCTTCACGTGCGGCGCCTGCGGCAAGGCCTTCAAGCGCTCCAGCCACCTGTCGC
GGCATCGCGCCACGCACCGCGCCCGCGCCGGGCCGCCGCACACCTGCCCGCTCTGTCCACGCCGCTTCCA
GGACGCCGCGGAGCTGGCGCAGCACGTGCGCCTCCACTACCCAACTTTCTTGTACAAAGTGGTTGATATC
GGTAAGCCTATCCCTAACCCTCTCCTCGGTCTCGATTCTACGTAGTAATGAACTAGTCCGTAACTTGAAA
GTATTTCGATTTCTTGGCTTTATATATCTTGTGGAAAGGACGATCCATTGCCCGAGTTGGGGCTGTCACG
CGTTAAGTCGACAATCAACCTCTGGATTACAAAATTTGTGAAAGATTGACTGGTATTCTTAACTATGTTG
CTCCTTTTACGCTATGTGGATACGCTGCTTTAATGCCTTTGTATCATGCTATTGCTTCCCGTATGGCTTT
CATTTTCTCCTCCTTGTATAAATCCTGGTTGCTGTCTCTTTATGAGGAGTTGTGGCCCGTTGTCAGGCAA
CGTGGCGTGGTGTGCACTGTGTTTGCTGACGCAACCCCCACTGGTTGGGGCATTGCCACCACCTGTCAGC
TCCTTTCCGGGACTTTCGCTTTCCCCCTCCCTATTGCCACGGCGGAACTCATCGCCGCCTGCCTTGCCCG
CTGCTGGACAGGGGCTCGGCTGTTGGGCACTGACAATTCCGTGGTGTTGTCGGGGAAATCATCGTCCTTT
CCTTGGCTGCTCGCCTGTGTTGCCACCTGGATTCTGCGCGGGACGTCCTTCTGCTACGTCCCTTCGGCCC
TCAATCCAGCGGACCTTCCTTCCCGCGGCCTGCTGCCGGCTCTGCGGCCTCTTCCGCGTCTTCGCCTTCG
CCCTCAGACGAGTCGGATCTCCCTTTGGGCCGCCTCCCCGCGTCGACTTTAAGACCAATGACTTACAAGG
CAGCTGTAGATCTTAGCCACTTTTTAAAAGAAAAGGGGGGACTGGAAGGGCTAATTCACTCCCAACGAAG
ACAAGATCTGCTTTTTGCTTGTACTGGGTCTCTCTGGTTAGACCAGATCTGAGCCTGGGAGCTCTCTGGC
TAACTAGGGAACCCACTGCTTAAGCCTCAATAAAGCTTGCCTTGAGTGCTTCAAGTAGTGTGTGCCCGTC
TGTTGTGTGACTCTGGTAACTAGAGATCCCTCAGACCCTTTTAGTCAGTGTGGAAAATCTCTAGCAGTAC
GTATAGTAGTTCATGTCATCTTATTATTCAGTATTTATAACTTGCAAAGAAATGAATATCAGAGAGTGAG
AGGAACTTGTTTATTGCAGCTTATAATGGTTACAAATAAAGCAATAGCATCACAAATTTCACAAATAAAG
CATTTTTTTCACTGCATTCTAGTTGTGGTTTGTCCAAACTCATCAATGTATCTTATCATGTCTGGCTCTA
GCTATCCCGCCCCTAACTCCGCCCATCCCGCCCCTAACTCCGCCCAGTTCCGCCCATTCTCCGCCCCATG
GCTGACTAATTTTTTTTATTTATGCAGAGGCCGAGGCCGCCTCGGCCTCTGAGCTATTCCAGAAGTAGTG
AGGAGGCTTTTTTGGAGGCCTAGGGACGTACCCAATTCGCCCTATAGTGAGTCGTATTACGCGCGCTCAC
TGGCCGTCGTTTTACAACGTCGTGACTGGGAAAACCCTGGCGTTACCCAACTTAATCGCCTTGCAGCACA
TCCCCCTTTCGCCAGCTGGCGTAATAGCGAAGAGGCCCGCACCGATCGCCCTTCCCAACAGTTGCGCAGC
CTGAATGGCGAATGGG
[124 nt withheld, positions 6317-6440]
C
[91 nt withheld, positions 6442-6532]
A
[49 nt withheld, positions 6534-6582]
CCTTTGACGTTGGAGTCCACGTTCTTT
[37 nt withheld, positions 6610-6646]
ACCCTATCTCGGTCTATTCTTTTGATTTATAAGGGATTTTGCCGATTTCGGCCTATTGGTTAAAAAATGA
GCTGATTTAACAAAAATTTAACGCGAATTTTAACAAAATATTAACGCTTACAATTTAGGTGGCACTTTTC
GGGGAAATGTGCGCGGAACCCCTATTTGTTTATTTTTCTAAATACATTCAAATATGTATCCGCTCATGAG
ACAATAACCCTGATAAATGCTTCAATAATATTGAAAAAGGAAGAGTATGAGTATTCAACATTTCCGTGTC
GCCCTTATTCCCTTTTTTGCGGCATTTTGCCTTCCTGTTTTTGCTCACCCAGAAACGCTGGTGAAAGTAA
AAGATGCTGAAGATCAGTTGGGTGCACGAGTGGGTTACATCGAACTGGATCTCAACAGCGGTAAGATCCT
TGAGAGTTTTCGCCCCGAAGAACGTTTTCCAATGATGAGCACTTTTAAAGTTCTGCTATGTGGCGCGGTA
TTATCCCGTATTGACGCCGGGCAAGAGCAACTCGGTCGCCGCATACACTATTCTCAGAATGACTTGGTTG
AGTACTCACCAGTCACAGAAAAGCATCTTACGGATGGCATGACAGTAAGAGAATTATGCAGTGCTGCCAT
AACCATGAGTGATAACACTGCGGCCAACTTACTTCTGACAACGATCGGAGGACCGAAGGAGCTAACCGCT
TTTTTGCACAACATGGGGGATCATGTAACTCGCCTTGATCGTTGGGAACCGGAGCTGAATGAAGCCATAC
CAAACGACGAGCGTGACACCACGATGCCTGTAGCAATGGCAACAACGTTGCGCAAACTATTAACTGGCGA
ACTACTTACTCTAGCTTCCCGGCAACAATTAATAGACTGGATGGAGGCGGATAAAGTTGCAGGACCACTT
CTGCGCTCGGCCCTTCCGGCTGGCTGGTTTATTGCTGATAAATCTGGAGCCGGTGAGCGTGGGTCTCGCG
GTATCATTGCAGCACTGGGGCCAGATGGTAAGCCCTCCCGTATCGTAGTTATCTACACGACGGGGAGTCA
GGCAACTATGGATGAACGAAATAGACAGATCGCTGAGATAGGTGCCTCACTGATTAAGCATTGGTAACTG
TCAGACCAAGTTTACTCATATATACTTTAGATTGATTTAAAACTTCATTTTTAATTTAAAAGGATCTAGG
TGAAGATCCTTTTTGATAATCTCATGACCAAAATCCCTTAACGTGAGTTTTCGTTCCACTGAGCGTCAGA
CCCCGTAGAAAAGATCAAAGGATCTTCTTGAGATCCTTTTTTTCTGCGCGTAATCTGCTGCTTGCAAACA
AAAAAACCACCGCTACCAGCGGTGGTTTGTTTGCCGGATCAAGAGCTACCAACTCTTTTTCCGAAGGTAA
CTGGCTTCAGCAGAGCGCAGATACCAAATACTGTTCTTCTAGTGTAGCCGTAGTTAGGCCACCACTTCAA
GAACTCTGTAGCACCGCCTACATACCTCGCTCTGCTAATCCTGTTACCAGTGGCTGCTGCCAGTGGCGAT
AAGTCGTGTCTTACCGGGTTGGACTCAAGACGATAGTTACCGGATAAGGCGCAGCGGTCGGGCTGAACGG
GGGGTTCGTGCACACAGCCCAGCTTGGAGCGAACGACCTACACCGAACTGAGATACCTACAGCGTGAGCT
ATGAGAAAGCGCCACGCTTCCCGAAGGGAGAAAGGCGGACAGGTATCCGGTAAGCGGCAGGGTCGGAACA
GGAGAGCGCACGAGGGAGCTTCCAGGGGGAAACGCCTGGTATCTTTATAGTCCTGTCGGGTTTCGCCACC
TCTGACTTGAGCGTCGATTTTTGTGATGCTCGTCAGGGGGGCGGAGCCTATGGAAAAACGCCAGCAACGC
GGCCTTTTTACGGTTCCTGGCCTTTTGCTGGCCTTTTGCTCACATGTTCTTTCCTGCGTTATCCCCTGAT
TCTGTGGATAACCGTATTACCGCCTTTGAGTGAGCTGATACCGCTCGCCGCAGCCGAACGACCGAGCGCA
GCGAGTCAGTGAGCGAGGAAGCGGAAGAGCGCCCAATACGCAAACCGCCTCTCCCCGCGCGTTGGCCGAT
TCATTAATGCAGCTGGCACGACAGGTTTCCCGACTGGAAAGCGGGCAGTGAGCGCAACGCAATTAATGTG
AGTTAGCTCACTCATTAGGCACCCCAGGCTTTACACTTTATGCTTCCGGCTCGTATGTTGTGTGGAATTG
TGAGCGGATAACAATTTCACACAGGAAACAGCTATGACCATGATTACGCCAAGCGCGCAATTAACCCTCA
CTAAAGGGAACAAAAGCTGGAGCTGCAAGC
