>Addgene plasmid #144865 | TFORF3389 | depositor partial sequence | sequence record 286710 | Insert
ATCGATTGATCAACAAGTTTGTACAAAAAAGTTGGCATGCTGCTGCTGCCGCCGCGGCCACCCCACCCTC
GGTCCTCCTCTCCGGAGGCCATGGACCCACCGCCCCCCAAGGCTCCCCCTTTCCCCAAGGCGGAAGGCCC
CTCCTCCACTCCTTCCTCGGCGGCGGGGCCCCGACCCCCGCGGCTGGGCCGCCACCTCCTCATCGACGCC
AATGGGGTCCCCTACACATACACGGTGCAGCTGGAGGAGGAGCCCCGGGGCCCGCCCCAGCGCGAGGCGC
CCCCAGGAGAGCCCGGCCCTCGCAAGGGCTACAGCTGCCCGGAGTGCGCCCGTGTCTTTGCCAGCCCTCT
GCGGCTGCAGAGCCACCGCGTGTCGCACTCGGACCTCAAGCCCTTCACGTGCGGCGCCTGCGGCAAGGCC
TTCAAGCGCTCCAGCCACCTGTCGCGGCATCGCGCCACGCACCGCGCCCGCGCCGGGCCGCCGCACACCT
GCCCGCTCTGTCCACGCCGCTTCCAGGACGCCGCGGAGCTGGCGCAGCACGTGCGCCTCCACTACCCAAC
TTTCTTGTACAAAGTGGTTGATATCGGTAAGCCTATCCCTAACCCTCTCCTCGGTCTCGATTCTACGTAG
TAATGAACTAGTCCGTAACTTGAAAGTATTTCGATTTCTTGGCTTTATATATCTTGTGGAAAGGACGATC
CATTGCCCGAGTTGGGGCTGTC
