>Addgene plasmid #144865 | TFORF3389 | depositor partial sequence | sequence record 286711 | Barcode
TCCATTGCCCGAGTTGGGGCTGTC
